Addgene plasmid #191356: pQdC12a
Purpose: Clostridium CRISPRi plasmid with TetR-repressible dCas12a (LbCpf1) expression
Depositing lab: Andrew Tolonen. Depositing organization: Genoscope, Centre National de Sequencage (CEA). Publication: Tuning of Gene Expression in Clostridium phytofermentans Using Synthetic Promoters and CRISPRi. Rostain W, Zaplana T, Boutard M, Baum C, Tabuteau S, Sanitha M, Ramya M, Guss A, Ettwiller L, Tolonen AC. ACS Synth Biol. 2022 Dec 16;11(12):4077-4088. doi: 10.1021/acssynbio.2c00385. Epub 2022 Nov 25. PubMed 36427328.
Backbone
  Vector backbone: pQmod3C-GG
  Backbone manufacturer: Tolonen Lab
  Backbone size w/o insert (bp): 4581
  Total vector size (bp): 8290
  Modifications to backbone: PGusA2-TetO2/1 driving expression of dCas12a, miniPthl driving expression of tetR, gRNA cassette for dCas12a
  Vector type: Bacterial Expression
Growth in bacteria
  Bacterial resistance: Chloramphenicol, 25 μg/mL
  Growth temperature: Room Temperature
  Growth strain: DH5alpha
  Copy number: High Copy
Gene/Insert 1
  Gene/Insert name: PGusA2-TetO2/1-dCas12a (LbCpf1)
  Species: Synthetic
  Insert size (bp): 3791
  Promoter: PGus2A-TetO2/1
  Cloning method: Unknown
  Sequencing primers: 5′ caggaaacagctatgaccgc; 3′ cactgttatgccttttgact
Gene/Insert 2
  Gene/Insert name: miniPthl-tetR
  Insert size (bp): 728
  Promoter: miniPthl
  Cloning method: Unknown
  Sequencing primers: 5′ acaaggagtggctggagtac; 3′ ggaagattcgatcgctatgct
Resource information
  A portion of this plasmid was derived from a plasmid made by: Cas12a (LbCpf1) cloned from Addgene 84740
Terms and licenses: Academic/Nonprofit Terms; Industry Terms: Not Available to Industry
Depositor comments: Clostridium CRISPRi plasmid with TetR-repressible dCas12a (LbCpf1) expression
How to cite: pQdC12a was a gift from Andrew Tolonen (Addgene plasmid # 191356 ; http://n2t.net/addgene:191356 ; RRID:Addgene_191356)
