[The description below was written by a language model from this plasmid's Addgene catalogue record and pLannotate feature annotations shown in this document.]
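Description:
pQdC12a is an 8,290 bp bacterial expression plasmid built for CRISPR interference in Clostridium species, with the associated work carried out in Clostridium phytofermentans. It is based on the pQmod3C-GG backbone and is propagated in E. coli through a high-copy ColE1/pUC-type origin. Selection is with chloramphenicol, conferred by catP, a chloramphenicol acetyltransferase gene of Clostridium perfringens origin. The automated annotation does not identify a Gram-positive replicon or conjugative transfer functions, so how the plasmid is maintained in or delivered to the clostridial host is not stated in the record. An unannotated region of roughly 2 kb lies between tetR and catP.

The payload is a two-part inducible repression system. A nuclease-deactivated Cas12a derived from Lachnospiraceae bacterium ND2006 (LbCpf1) is expressed from the synthetic PGusA2-TetO2/1 promoter. The feature table detects a tet operator and a short PLtetO-like match just upstream of the Cas12a coding sequence, which spans the numbering origin of the circular map. TetR is produced from the miniPthl promoter and binds these operators to hold dCas12a expression off. Tetracycline-class inducers release the repressor and allow expression. The backbone modifications also include a guide RNA cassette for dCas12a, although this cassette is not annotated in the feature table and no target spacer is named. Once expressed and guided to a target gene, dCas12a binds the DNA without cutting it and blocks transcription, giving tunable gene knockdown. The short baculoviral poly(A) signal fragment in the annotation is most likely a spurious match.
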