Features (pLannotate 1.2.2; 7 found; start..end, strand, type, name):
   1359..1977    +  CDS            TetR (fragment): tetracycline repressor TetR; tetR from transposon Tn10; TetR binds to the tetracycline operator tetO to inhibit transcription. This inhibition can be relieved by adding tetracycline or doxycycline.
   3980..4600    +  CDS            catP: CAT2_CLOPF - Protein inferred from homology: Swiss-Prot protein existence level 3. This enzyme is an effector of chloramphenicol resistance in bacteria. From Clostridium perfringens.
   4780..5368    +  rep_origin     ori: high-copy-number ColE1/pMB1/pBR322/pUC origin of replication
   5594..5610    +  polyA_signal   OpIE-2 poly(A) signal (fragment): immediate-early gene 2 from the Orgyia pseudotsugata multicapsid nucleopolyhedrovirus; baculovirus polyadenylation signal
   5697..5714    +  promoter       PLtetO-1 promoter (fragment): modified phage lambda PL promoter with tet operator sites (Lutz and Bujard, 1997)
   5720..5738    +  protein_bind   tet operator: bacterial operator O1 for the tetR and tetA genes tetracycline repressor TetR
   5798..1191    +  CDS            LbCpf1 (across the origin): CRISPR-associated protein from Lachnospiraceae bacterium ND2006 (Zetsche et al., 2015)
>Addgene plasmid #191356 | pQdC12a | addgene full sequence | sequence record 378049 | Addgene NGS Result
GCTAGGGGCGAGCGCAATCTGCTGTATATCGTGGTGGTGGACGGCAAGGGCAACATCGTGGAGCAGTATT
CCCTGAACGAGATCATCAACAACTTCAACGGCATCAGGATCAAGACAGATTACCACTCTCTGCTGGACAA
GAAGGAGAAGGAGAGGTTCGAGGCCCGCCAGAACTGGACCTCCATCGAGAATATCAAGGAGCTGAAGGCC
GGCTATATCTCTCAGGTGGTGCACAAGATCTGCGAGCTGGTGGAGAAGTACGATGCCGTGATCGCCCTGG
AGGACCTGAACTCTGGCTTTAAGAATAGCCGCGTGAAGGTGGAGAAGCAGGTGTATCAGAAGTTCGAGAA
GATGCTGATCGATAAGCTGAACTACATGGTGGACAAGAAGTCTAATCCTTGTGCAACAGGCGGCGCCCTG
AAGGGCTATCAGATCACCAATAAGTTCGAGAGCTTTAAGTCCATGTCTACCCAGAACGGCTTCATCTTTT
ACATCCCTGCCTGGCTGACATCCAAGATCGATCCATCTACCGGCTTTGTGAACCTGCTGAAAACCAAGTA
TACCAGCATCGCCGATTCCAAGAAGTTCATCAGCTCCTTTGACAGGATCATGTACGTGCCCGAGGAGGAT
CTGTTCGAGTTTGCCCTGGACTATAAGAACTTCTCTCGCACAGACGCCGATTACATCAAGAAGTGGAAGC
TGTACTCCTACGGCAACCGGATCAGAATCTTCCGGAATCCTAAGAAGAACAACGTGTTCGACTGGGAGGA
GGTGTGCCTGACCAGCGCCTATAAGGAGCTGTTCAACAAGTACGGCATCAATTATCAGCAGGGCGATATC
AGAGCCCTGCTGTGCGAGCAGTCCGACAAGGCCTTCTACTCTAGCTTTATGGCCCTGATGAGCCTGATGC
TGCAGATGCGGAACAGCATCACAGGCCGCACCGACGTGGATTTTCTGATCAGCCCTGTGAAGAACTCCGA
CGGCATCTTCTACGATAGCCGGAACTATGAGGCCCAGGAGAATGCCATCCTGCCAAAGAACGCCGACGCC
AATGGCGCCTATAACATCGCCAGAAAGGTGCTGTGGGCCATCGGCCAGTTCAAGAAGGCCGAGGACGAGA
AGCTGGATAAGGTGAAGATCGCCATCTCTAACAAGGAGTGGCTGGAGTACGCCCAGACCAGCGTGAAGCA
CTGAATAGTATTTATTTCTATTGAGTAAAATAAAAAAGATGGTGAGATAATCTCACCATCTTTTTTTCTT
TTAAATCCGTCGACCTTAGAAGCAAACTTAGGATCCAAAAATATATTGATAAAAATAATAATAGTGGGTA
TAATTAAGTTGTTAGGAGGTTAGTTAGAATGTCTAGATTAGATAAAAGTAAAGTGATTAACAGCGCATTA
GAGCTGCTTAATGAGGTCGGAATCGAAGGTTTAACAACCCGTAAACTCGCCCAGAAGCTAGGTGTAGAGC
AGCCTACATTGTATTGGCATGTAAAAAATAAGCGGGCTTTGCTCGACGCCTTAGCCATTGAGATGTTAGA
TAGGCACCATACTCACTTTTGCCCTTTAGAAGGGGAAAGCTGGCAAGATTTTTTACGTAATAACGCTAAA
AGTTTTAGATGTGCTTTACTAAGTCATCGCGATGGAGCAAAAGTACATTTAGGTACACGGCCTACAGAAA
AACAGTATGAAACTCTCGAAAATCAATTAGCCTTTTTATGCCAACAAGGTTTTTCACTAGAGAATGCATT
ATATGCACTCAGCGCTGTGGGGCATTTTACTTTAGGTTGCGTATTGGAAGATCAAGAGCATCAAGTCGCT
AAAGAAGAAAGGGAAACACCTACTACTGATAGTATGCCGCCATTATTACGACAAGCTATCGAATTATTTG
ATCACCAAGGTGCAGAGCCAGCCTTCTTATTCGGCCTTGAATTGATCATATGCGGATTAGAAAAACAACT
TAAATGTGAAAGTGGGTAATAAAGCCTCTTCCGCTAGCAGGCTGTTTTGAGGGATTCAAAACAGCCTTTT
TCCAAAATTCGCCCTTGGAATTCTACATAATATATTGACAAATTTATTTTTTAAAGTTAAAATTAAGTTG
GTTTCAAAGATTAAATAATTTCTACTAAGTGTAGATTAGTCTTCCCTACTACGATCAACGAAGACATGTT
TCAAAGATTGAAGAATTTCTACGCTAGCATAGCGATCGAATCTTCCGCTAGCATAAAAATAAGAAGCCTG
CATTTGCAGGCTTCTTATTTTTATGGCGCGCCGCCATTATTTTTTTGAACAATTGACAATTCATTTCTTA
TTTTTTATTAAGTGATAGTCAAAAGGCATAACAGTGCTGAATAGAAAGAAATTTACAGAAAAGAAAATTA
TAGAATTTAGTATGATTAATTATACTCATTTATGAATGTTTAATTGAATACAAAAAAAAATACTTGTTAT
GTATTCAATTACGGGTTAAAATATAGACAAGTTGAAAAATTTAATAAAAAAATAAGTCCTCAGCTCTTAT
ATATTAAGCTACCAACTTAGTATATAAGCCAAAACTTAAATGTGCTACCAACACATCAAGCCGTTAGAGA
ACTCTATCTATAGCAATATTTCAAATGTACCGACATACAAGAGAAACATTAACTATATATATTCAATTTA
TGAGATTATCTTAACAGATATAAATGTAAATTGCAATAAGTAAGATTTAGAAGTTTATAGCCTTTGTGTA
TTGGAAGCAGTACGCAAAGGCTTTTTTATTTGATAAAAATTAGAAGTATATTTATTTTTTCATAATTAAT
TTATGAAAATGAAAGGGGGTGAGCAAAGTGACAGAGGAAAGCAGTATCTTATCAAATAACAAGGTATTAG
CAATATCATTATTGACTTTAGCAGTAAACATTATGACTTTTATAGTGCTTGTAGCTAAGTAGTACGAAAG
GGGGAGCTTTAAAAAGCTCCTTGGAATACATAGAATTCATAAATTAATTTATGAAAAGAAGGGCGTATAT
GAAAACTTGTAAAAATTGCAAAGAGTTTATTAAAGATACTGAAATATGCAAAATACATTCGTTGATGATT
CATGATAAAACAGTAGCAACCTATTGCAGTAAATACAATGAGTCAAGATGTTTACATAAAGGGAAAGTCC
AATGTATTAATTGTTCAAAGATGAACCGATATGGATGGTGTGCCATAAAAATGAGATGTTTTACAGAGGA
AGAACAGAAAAAAGAACGTACATGCATTAAATATTATGCAAGGAGCTTTAAAAAAGCTCATGTAAAGAAG
AGTAAAAAGAAAAAATAATTTATTTATTAATTTAATATTGAGAGTGCCGACACAGTATGCACTAAAAAAT
ATATCTGTGGTGTAGTGAGCCGATACAAAAGGATAGTCACTCGCATTTTCATAATACATCTTATGTTATG
ATTATGTGTCGGTGGGACTTCACGACGAAAACCCACAATAAAAAAAGAGTTCGGGGTAGGGTTAAGCATA
GTTGAGGCAACTAAACAATCAAGCTAGGATATGCAGTAGCAGACCGTAAGGTCGTTGTTTAGGTGTGTTG
TAATACATACGCTATTAAGATGTAAAAATACGGATACCAATGAAGGGAAAAGTATAATTTTTGGATGTAG
TTTGTTTGTTCATCTATGGGCAAACTACGTCCAAAGCCGTTTCCAAATCTGCTAAAAAGTATATCCTTTC
TAAAATCAAAGTCAAGTATGAAATCATAAATAAAGTTTAATTTTGAAGTTATTATGATATTATGTTTTTC
TATTAAAATAAATTAAGTATATAGAATAGTTTAATAATAGTATATACTTAATGTGATAAGTGTCTGACAG
TGTCACAGAAAGGATGATTGTTATGGATTATAAGCGGCCGGCCAGTGGGCAAGTTGAAAAATTCACAAAA
ATGTGGTATAATATCTTTGTTCATTAGAGCGATAAACTTGAATTTGAGAGGGAACTTAGATGGTATTTGA
AAAAATTGATAAAAATAGTTGGAACAGAAAAGAGTATTTTGACCACTACTTTGCAAGTGTACCTTGTACC
TACAGCATGACCGTTAAAGTGGATATCACACAAATAAAGGAAAAGGGAATGAAACTATATCCTGCAATGC
TTTATTATATTGCAATGATTGTAAACCGCCATTCAGAGTTTAGGACGGCAATCAATCAAGATGGTGAATT
GGGGATATATGATGAGATGATACCAAGCTATACAATATTTCACAATGATACTGAAACATTTTCCAGCCTT
TGGACTGAGTGTAAGTCTGACTTTAAATCATTTTTAGCAGATTATGAAAGTGATACGCAACGGTATGGAA
ACAATCATAGAATGGAAGGAAAGCCAAATGCTCCGGAAAACATTTTTAATGTATCTATGATACCGTGGTC
AACCTTCGATGGCTTTAATCTGAATTTGCAGAAAGGATATGATTATTTGATTCCTATTTTTACTATGGGG
AAATATTATAAAGAAGATAACAAAATTATACTTCCTTTGGCAATTCAAGTTCATCACGCAGTATGTGACG
GATTTCACATTTGCCGTTTTGTAAACGAATTGCAGGAATTGATAAATAGTTAACTTCAGGTTTGTCTGTA
ACTAAAAACAAGTATTTAAGCAAAAACATCGTAGAAATACGGTGTTTTTTGTTACCCTAAGTTTAAACTC
CTTTTTGATAATCTCATGACCAAAATCCCTTAACGTGAGTTTTCGTTCCACTGAGCGTCAGACCCCGTAG
AAAAGATCAAAGGATCTTCTTGAGATCCTTTTTTTCTGCGCGTAATCTGCTGCTTGCAAACAAAAAAACC
ACCGCTACCAGCGGTGGTTTGTTTGCCGGATCAAGAGCTACCAACTCTTTTTCCGAAGGTAACTGGCTTC
AGCAGAGCGCAGATACCAAATACTGTTCTTCTAGTGTAGCCGTAGTTAGGCCACCACTTCAAGAACTCTG
TAGCACCGCCTACATACCTCGCTCTGCTAATCCTGTTACCAGTGGCTGCTGCCAGTGGCGATAAGTCGTG
TCTTACCGGGTTGGACTCAAGACGATAGTTACCGGATAAGGCGCAGCGGTCGGGCTGAACGGGGGGTTCG
TGCACACAGCCCAGCTTGGAGCGAACGACCTACACCGAACTGAGATACCTACAGCGTGAGCTATGAGAAA
GCGCCACGCTTCCCGAAGGGAGAAAGGCGGACAGGTATCCGGTAAGCGGCAGGGTCGGAACAGGAGAGCG
CACGAGGGAGCTTCCAGGGGGAAACGCCTGGTATCTTTATAGTCCTGTCGGGTTTCGCCACCTCTGACTT
GAGCGTCGATTTTTGTGATGCTCGTCAGGGGGGCGGAGCCTATGGAAAAACGCCAGCAACGCGGCCTTTT
TACGGTTCCTGGCCTTTTGCTGGCCTTTTGCTCACATGTTCTTTCCTGCGTTATCCCCTGATTCTGTGGA
TAACCGTATTACCGCCTTTGAGTGAGCTGATACCGCTCGCCGCAGCCGAACGACCGAGCGCAGCGAGTCA
GTGAGCGAGGAAGCGGAAGAGCGCCCAATACGCAGGGCCCCCTGCAGGATAAAAAAATTGTAGATAAATT
TTATAAAATAGTTTTATCTACAATTTTTTTATCAGGAAACAGCTATGACCGCGGCCGCTGTATCCATATG
ACCATGATTACGAATTCGAGCTCAGGATCCCTATCAGTGATAGATTGAAACTCTATCATTGATAGAGTAT
AATATCTTGGTACCTTTTACATTTACCTGGGGACAGGCCAGACAAAGGAGGTTTTTTATGAGCAAGCTGG
AGAAGTTTACAAACTGCTACTCCCTGTCTAAGACCCTGAGGTTCAAGGCCATCCCTGTGGGCAAGACCCA
GGAGAACATCGACAATAAGCGGCTGCTGGTGGAGGACGAGAAGAGAGCCGAGGATTATAAGGGCGTGAAG
AAGCTGCTGGATCGCTACTATCTGTCTTTTATCAACGACGTGCTGCACAGCATCAAGCTGAAGAATCTGA
ACAATTACATCAGCCTGTTCCGGAAGAAAACCAGAACCGAGAAGGAGAATAAGGAGCTGGAGAACCTGGA
GATCAATCTGCGGAAGGAGATCGCCAAGGCCTTCAAGGGCAACGAGGGCTACAAGTCCCTGTTTAAGAAG
GATATCATCGAGACAATCCTGCCAGAGTTCCTGGACGATAAGGACGAGATCGCCCTGGTGAACAGCTTCA
ATGGCTTTACCACAGCCTTCACCGGCTTCTTTGATAACAGAGAGAATATGTTTTCCGAGGAGGCCAAGAG
CACATCCATCGCCTTCAGGTGTATCAACGAGAATCTGACCCGCTACATCTCTAATATGGACATCTTCGAG
AAGGTGGACGCCATCTTTGATAAGCACGAGGTGCAGGAGATCAAGGAGAAGATCCTGAACAGCGACTATG
ATGTGGAGGATTTCTTTGAGGGCGAGTTCTTTAACTTTGTGCTGACACAGGAGGGCATCGACGTGTATAA
CGCCATCATCGGCGGCTTCGTGACCGAGAGCGGCGAGAAGATCAAGGGCCTGAACGAGTACATCAACCTG
TATAATCAGAAAACCAAGCAGAAGCTGCCTAAGTTTAAGCCACTGTATAAGCAGGTGCTGAGCGATCGGG
AGTCTCTGAGCTTCTACGGCGAGGGCTATACATCCGATGAGGAGGTGCTGGAGGTGTTTAGAAACACCCT
GAACAAGAACAGCGAGATCTTCAGCTCCATCAAGAAGCTGGAGAAGCTGTTCAAGAATTTTGACGAGTAC
TCTAGCGCCGGCATCTTTGTGAAGAACGGCCCCGCCATCAGCACAATCTCCAAGGATATCTTCGGCGAGT
GGAACGTGATCCGGGACAAGTGGAATGCCGAGTATGACGATATCCACCTGAAGAAGAAGGCCGTGGTGAC
CGAGAAGTACGAGGACGATCGGAGAAAGTCCTTCAAGAAGATCGGCTCCTTTTCTCTGGAGCAGCTGCAG
GAGTACGCCGACGCCGATCTGTCTGTGGTGGAGAAGCTGAAGGAGATCATCATCCAGAAGGTGGATGAGA
TCTACAAGGTGTATGGCTCCTCTGAGAAGCTGTTCGACGCCGATTTTGTGCTGGAGAAGAGCCTGAAGAA
GAACGACGCCGTGGTGGCCATCATGAAGGACCTGCTGGATTCTGTGAAGAGCTTCGAGAATTACATCAAG
GCCTTCTTTGGCGAGGGCAAGGAGACAAACAGGGACGAGTCCTTCTATGGCGATTTTGTGCTGGCCTACG
ACATCCTGCTGAAGGTGGACCACATCTACGATGCCATCCGCAATTATGTGACCCAGAAGCCCTACTCTAA
GGATAAGTTCAAGCTGTATTTTCAGAACCCTCAGTTCATGGGCGGCTGGGACAAGGATAAGGAGACAGAC
TATCGGGCCACCATCCTGAGATACGGCTCCAAGTACTATCTGGCCATCATGGATAAGAAGTACGCCAAGT
GCCTGCAGAAGATCGACAAGGACGATGTGAACGGCAATTACGAGAAGATCAACTATAAGCTGCTGCCCGG
CCCTAATAAGATGCTGCCAAAGGTGTTCTTTTCTAAGAAGTGGATGGCCTACTATAACCCCAGCGAGGAC
ATCCAGAAGATCTACAAGAATGGCACATTCAAGAAGGGCGATATGTTTAACCTGAATGACTGTCACAAGC
TGATCGACTTCTTTAAGGATAGCATCTCCCGGTATCCAAAGTGGTCCAATGCCTACGATTTCAACTTTTC
TGAGACAGAGAAGTATAAGGACATCGCCGGCTTTTACAGAGAGGTGGAGGAGCAGGGCTATAAGGTGAGC
TTCGAGTCTGCCAGCAAGAAGGAGGTGGATAAGCTGGTGGAGGAGGGCAAGCTGTATATGTTCCAGATCT
ATAACAAGGACTTTTCCGATAAGTCTCACGGCACACCCAATCTGCACACCATGTACTTCAAGCTGCTGTT
TGACGAGAACAATCACGGACAGATCAGGCTGAGCGGAGGAGCAGAGCTGTTCATGAGGCGCGCCTCCCTG
AAGAAGGAGGAGCTGGTGGTGCACCCAGCCAACTCCCCTATCGCCAACAAGAATCCAGATAATCCCAAGA
AAACCACAACCCTGTCCTACGACGTGTATAAGGATAAGAGGTTTTCTGAGGACCAGTACGAGCTGCACAT
CCCAATCGCCATCAATAAGTGCCCCAAGAACATCTTCAAGATCAATACAGAGGTGCGCGTGCTGCTGAAG
CACGACGATAACCCCTATGTGATCGGCATC
